>Addgene plasmid #240440 | pHREP-LP-4xH2B | addgene full sequence | sequence record 485237 | Addgene NGS Result
GGATCCCTATACAGTTGAAGTCGGAAGTTTACATACACTTAAGTTGGAGTCATTAAAACTCGTTTTTCAA
CTACTCCACAAATTTCTTGTTAACAAACAATAGTTTTGGCAAGTCAGTTAGGACATCTACTTTGTGCATG
ACACAAGTCATTTTTCCAACAATTGTTTACAGACAGATTATTTCACTTATAATTCACTGTATCACAATTC
CAGTGGGTCAGAAGTTTACATACACTAAGTTCGACTCCTCTGCAGAATGCGGCGATGTTTCGGTAAGGGG
TCCGCTATCTAGACCGTTACATAACTTACAATCAGGGGATAACGCAGGAAAGAAACCGGTGACATTGATT
ATTGACTAGTTATTAATAGTAATCAATTACGGGGTCATTAGTTCATAGCCCATATATGGAGTTCCGCGTT
ACATAACTTACGGTAAATGGCCCGCCTGGCTGACCGCCCAACGACCCCCGCCCATTGACGTCAATAATGA
CGTATGTTCCCATAGTAACGCCAATAGGGACTTTCCATTGACGTCAATGGGTGGAGTATTTACGGTAAAC
TGCCCACTTGGCAGTACATCAAGTGTATCATATGCCAAGTACGCCCCCTATTGACGTCAATGACGGTAAA
TGGCCCGCCTGGCATTATGCCCAGTACATGACCTTATGGGACTTTCCTACTTGGCAGTACATCTACGTAT
TAGTCATCGCTATTACCATGGTGATGCGGTTTTGGCAGTACATCAATGGGCGTGGATAGCGGTTTGACTC
ACGGGGATTTCCAAGTCTCCACCCCATTGACGTCAATGGGAGTTTGTTTTGGCACCAAAATCAACGGGAC
TTTCCAAAATGTCGTAACAACTCCGCCCCATTGACGCAAATGGGCGGTAGGCGTGTACGGTGGGAGGTCT
ATATAAGCAGAGCTCTCTGGCTAACTAGAGAACCCACTGCTTACTGGCTTATCGAAATTAATACGACTCA
CTATAGGGAGACCCAAGCTGGCTAGCGGTTTGTCTGGTCAACCACCGCGGTCTCAGTGGTGTACGGTACA
AACCGGCGCCGCCATGGGGGCAGGTGCCACCGGCCGCGCCATGGACGGGCCGCGCCTGCTGCTGTTGCTG
CTTCTGGGGGTGTCCCTTGGAGGTGCCAAGGAGGCATGCCCCACAGGCCTGTACACACACAGCGGTGAGT
GCTGCAAAGCCTGCAACCTGGGCGAGGGTGTGGCCCAGCCTTGTGGAGCCAACCAGACCGTGTGTGAGCC
CTGCCTGGACAGCGTGACGTTCTCCGACGTGGTGAGCGCGACCGAGCCGTGCAAGCCGTGCACCGAGTGC
GTGGGGCTCCAGAGCATGTCGGCGCCGTGCGTGGAGGCCGACGACGCCGTGTGCCGCTGCGCCTACGGCT
ACTACCAGGATGAGACGACTGGGCGCTGCGAGGCGTGCCGCGTGTGCGAGGCGGGCTCGGGCCTCGTGTT
CTCCTGCCAGGACAAGCAGAACACCGTGTGCGAGGAGTGCCCCGACGGCACGTATTCCGACGAGGCCAAC
CACGTGGACCCGTGCCTGCCCTGCACCGTGTGCGAGGACACCGAGCGCCAGCTCCGCGAGTGCACACGCT
GGGCCGACGCCGAGTGCGAGGAGATCCCTGGCCGTTGGATTACACGGTCCACACCCCCAGAGGGCTCGGA
CAGCACAGCCCCCAGCACCCAGGAGCCTGAGGCACCTCCAGAACAAGACCTCATAGCCAGCACGGTGGCA
GGTGTGGTGACCACAGTGATGGGCAGCTCCCAGCCCGTGGTGACCCGAGGCACCACCGACAACCTCATCC
CTGTCTATTGCTCCATCCTGGCTGCTGTGGTTGTGGGTCTTGTGGCCTACATAGCCTTCAAGAGGGAGGG
CAGGGGAAGTCTCCTAACATGCGGGGACGTGGAGGAAAATCCCGGCCCCTCCCGGGAGATGGGGGAGGCT
AACATGGTGAGCAAGGGCGAGGAGCTGTTCACCGGGGTGGTGCCCATCCTGGTCGAGCTGGACGGCGACG
TAAACGGCCACAAGTTCAGCGTGTCCGGCGAGGGCGAGGGCGATGCCACCTACGGCAAGCTGACCCTGAA
GTTCATCTGCACCACCGGCAAGCTGCCCGTGCCCTGGCCCACCCTCGTGACCACCCTGACCTACGGCGTG
CAGTGCTTCAGCCGCTACCCCGACCACATGAAGCAGCACGACTTCTTCAAGTCCGCCATGCCCGAAGGCT
ACGTCCAGGAGCGCACCATCTTCTTCAAGGACGACGGCAACTACAAGACCCGCGCCGAGGTGAAGTTCGA
GGGCGACACCCTGGTGAACCGCATCGAGCTGAAGGGCATCGACTTCAAGGAGGACGGCAACATCCTGGGG
CACAAGCTGGAGTACAACTACAACAGCCACAACGTCTATATCATGGCCGACAAGCAGAAGAACGGCATCA
AGGTGAACTTCAAGATCCGCCACAACATCGAGGACGGCAGCGTGCAGCTCGCCGACCACTACCAGCAGAA
CACCCCCATCGGCGACGGCCCCGTGCTGCTGCCCGACAACCACTACCTGAGCACCCAGTCCGCCCTGAGC
AAAGACCCCAACGAGAAGCGCGATCACATGGTCCTGCTGGAGTTCGTGACCGCCGCCGGGATCACTCTTG
GCATGGACGAGCTGTACAAAACCGGTGATCAGCACGTGATGAAAAAGCCTGAACTCACCGCGACGTCTGT
CGAGAAGTTTCTGATCGAAAAGTTCGACAGCGTCTCCGACCTGATGCAGCTCTCGGAGGGCGAAGAATCT
CGTGCTTTCAGCTTCGATGTAGGAGGGCGTGGATATGTCCTGCGGGTAAATAGCTGCGCCGATGGTTTCT
ACAAAGATCGTTATGTTTATCGGCACTTTGCATCGGCCGCGCTCCCGATTCCGGAAGTGCTTGACATTGG
GGAATTCAGCGAGAGCCTGACCTATTGCATCTCCCGCCGTGCACAGGGTGTCACGTTGCAAGACCTGCCT
GAAACCGAACTGCCCGCTGTTCTGCAGCCGGTCGCGGAGGCCATGGATGCGATCGCTGCGGCCGATCTTA
GCCAGACGAGCGGGTTCGGCCCATTCGGACCGCAAGGAATCGGTCAATACACTACATGGCGTGATTTCAT
ATGCGCGATTGCTGATCCCCATGTGTATCACTGGCAAACTGTGATGGACGACACCGTCAGTGCGTCCGTC
GCGCAGGCTCTCGATGAGCTGATGCTTTGGGCCGAGGACTGCCCCGAAGTCCGGCACCTCGTGCACGCGG
ATTTCGGCTCCAACAATGTCCTGACGGACAATGGCCGCATAACAGCGGTCATTGACTGGAGCGAGGCGAT
GTTCGGGGATTCCCAATACGAGGTCGCCAACATCTTCTTCTGGAGGCCGTGGTTGGCTTGTATGGAGCAG
CAGACGCGCTACTTCGAGCGGAGGCATCCGGAGCTTGCAGGATCGCCGCGGCTCCGGGCGTATATGCTCC
GCATTGGTCTTGACCAACTCTATCAGAGCTTGGTTGACGGCAATTTCGATGATGCAGCTTGGGCGCAGGG
TCGATGCGACGCAATCGTCCGATCCGGAGCCGGGACTGTCGGGCGTACACAAATCGCCCGCAGAAGCGCG
GCCGTCTGGACCGATGGCTGTGTAGAAGTACTCGCCGATAGTGGAAACCGACGCCCCAGCACTCGTCCGA
GGGCAAAGGAATAGCACGTGCTACGAGATTTCGATTCCACCGCCGCCTTCTATGAAAGGTTGGGCTTCGG
AATCGTTTTCCGGGACGCCGGCTGGATGATCCTCCAGCGCGGGGATCTCATGCTGGAGTTCTTCGCCCAC
CCCAACTTGTTTATTGCAGCTTATAATGGTTACAAATAAAGCAATAGCATCACAAATTTCACAAATAAAG
CATTTTTTTCACTGCATTCTAGTTGTGGTTTGTCCAAACTCATCAATGTATCTTATCATGTCTGTATACC
GTCGACCTCTAGCTAGAGCTTGGCGGCGTCAGTTTCGGTAAGGGGTCCGCTATCTAGACGAGTTTACTCC
CTATCAGTGATAGAGAACGTATGTCGAGTTTACTCCCTATCAGTGATAGAGAACGATGTCGAGTTTACTC
CCTATCAGTGATAGAGAACGTATGTCGAGTTTACTCCCTATCAGTGATAGAGAACGTATGTCGAGTTTAC
TCCCTATCAGTGATAGAGAACGTATGTCGAGTTTATCCCTATCAGTGATAGAGAACGTATGTCGAGTTTA
CTCCCTATCAGTGATAGAGAACGTATGTCGATTAGGCGTGTACGGTGGGCGCCTATAAAAGCAGAGCTCG
TTTAGTGAACCGTCAGATCGCCTGGAGCCAATTCCAACTCTTTTGCCTTATACCTACTTTCCGTACCACT
TCCTACCCTCGAAAGGCCTCTGAGGCCACCATGCCAGAGCCCGCAAAGTCCGCACCCGCCCCGAAGAAGG
GCTCCAAGAAGGCGGTCACCAAGACCCAGAAGAAGGGCGACAAGAAGCGCAAGAAGAGCCGCAAGGAGAG
CTACTCGATATATGTCTATAAAGTCCTCAAACAGGTGCACCCCGACACGGGCATCAGCAGAAAAGCAATG
GGTATAATGAATAGCTTTGTCAATGACATCTTCGAGCGCATCGCGGGCGAGGCGTCGCGCCTGGCGCACT
ACAACAAGCGCAGCACCATCACGTCGCGGGAGATCCAGACCGCCGTGCGGCTGCTGCTGCCCGGCGAGCT
GGCGAAGCACGCGGTCTCCGAGGGCACGAAGGCGGTCACCAAGTACACCAGCTCCAAGAAGCTTCACCAT
CACCATCACCATCGTGACCACATGGTCCTTCATGAGTATGTAAATGCTGCTGGGATTACATAGGGCCTGT
CAGGCCAAGCTTCCATCGATAGACATGATAAGATACATTGATGAGTTTGGACAAACCACAACAAGAATGC
AGTGAAAAAAATGCTTTATTTGTGAAATTTGTGATGCTATTGCTTTATTTGTAACCATTATAAGCTGCAA
TAAACAAGTTAACAACAACAATTGCATTCATTTTATGTTTCAGGTTCAGGGGGAGATGTGGGAGGTTTAT
TCGTTTCGGTAAGGGGTCCGCTATCTAGACGAGTTTACTCCCTATCAGTGATAGAGAACGTATGTCGAGT
TTACTCCCTATCAGTGATAGAGAACGATGTCGAGTTTACTCCCTATCAGTGATAGAGAACGTATGTCGAG
TTTACTCCCTATCAGTGATAGAGAACGTATGTCGAGTTTACTCCCTATCAGTGATAGAGAACGTATGTCG
AGTTTATCCCTATCAGTGATAGAGAACGTATGTCGAGTTTACTCCCTATCAGTGATAGAGAACGTATGTC
GATTAGGCGTGTACGGTGGGCGCCTATAAAAGCAGAGCTCGTTTAGTGAACCGTCAGATCGCCTGGAGCC
AATTCCAACTCTTTTGCCTTATACCTACTTTCCGTACCACTTCCTACCCTCGAAAGGCCTCTGAGGCCAC
CATGCCAGAGCCCGCAAAGTCCGCACCCGCCCCGAAGAAGGGCTCCAAGAAGGCGGTCACCAAGACCCAG
AAGAAGGGCGACAAGAAGCGCAAGAAGAGCCGCAAGGAGAGCTACTCGATATATGTCTATAAAGTCCTCA
AACAGGTGCACCCCGACACGGGCATCAGCAGAAAAGCAATGGGTATAATGAATAGCTTTGTCAATGACAT
CTTCGAGCGCATCGCGGGCGAGGCGTCGCGCCTGGCGCACTACAACAAGCGCAGCACCATCACGTCGCGG
GAGATCCAGACCGCCGTGCGGCTGCTGCTGCCCGGCGAGCTGGCGAAGCACGCGGTCTCCGAGGGCACGA
AGGCGGTCACCAAGTACACCAGCTCCAAGAAGCTTCACCATCACCATCACCATCGTGACCACATGGTCCT
TCATGAGTATGTAAATGCTGCTGGGATTACATAGGGCCTGTCAGGCCAAGCTTCCATCGATAGACATGAT
AAGATACATTGATGAGTTTGGACAAACCACAACAAGAATGCAGTGAAAAAAATGCTTTATTTGTGAAATT
TGTGATGCTATTGCTTTATTTGTAACCATTATAAGCTGCAATAAACAAGTTAACAACAACAATTGCATTC
ATTTTATGTTTCAGGTTCAGGGGGAGATGTGGGAGGTTTCCTAGTTTCGGTAAGGGGTCCGCTATCTAGA
CGAGTTTACTCCCTATCAGTGATAGAGAACGTATGTCGAGTTTACTCCCTATCAGTGATAGAGAACGATG
TCGAGTTTACTCCCTATCAGTGATAGAGAACGTATGTCGAGTTTACTCCCTATCAGTGATAGAGAACGTA
TGTCGAGTTTACTCCCTATCAGTGATAGAGAACGTATGTCGAGTTTATCCCTATCAGTGATAGAGAACGT
ATGTCGAGTTTACTCCCTATCAGTGATAGAGAACGTATGTCGATTAGGCGTGTACGGTGGGCGCCTATAA
AAGCAGAGCTCGTTTAGTGAACCGTCAGATCGCCTGGAGCCAATTCCAACTCTTTTGCCTTATACCTACT
TTCCGTACCACTTCCTACCCTCGAAAGGCCTCTGAGGCCACCATGCCAGAGCCCGCAAAGTCCGCACCCG
CCCCGAAGAAGGGCTCCAAGAAGGCGGTCACCAAGACCCAGAAGAAGGGCGACAAGAAGCGCAAGAAGAG
CCGCAAGGAGAGCTACTCGATATATGTCTATAAAGTCCTCAAACAGGTGCACCCCGACACGGGCATCAGC
AGAAAAGCAATGGGTATAATGAATAGCTTTGTCAATGACATCTTCGAGCGCATCGCGGGCGAGGCGTCGC
GCCTGGCGCACTACAACAAGCGCAGCACCATCACGTCGCGGGAGATCCAGACCGCCGTGCGGCTGCTGCT
GCCCGGCGAGCTGGCGAAGCACGCGGTCTCCGAGGGCACGAAGGCGGTCACCAAGTACACCAGCTCCAAG
AAGCTTCACCATCACCATCACCATCGTGACCACATGGTCCTTCATGAGTATGTAAATGCTGCTGGGATTA
CATAGGGCCTGTCAGGCCAAGCTTCCATCGATAGACATGATAAGATACATTGATGAGTTTGGACAAACCA
CAACAAGAATGCAGTGAAAAAAATGCTTTATTTGTGAAATTTGTGATGCTATTGCTTTATTTGTAACCAT
TATAAGCTGCAATAAACAAGTTAACAACAACAATTGCATTCATTTTATGTTTCAGGTTCAGGGGGAGATG
TGGGAGGTTTATTGGTTTCGGTAAGGGGTCCGCTATCTAGACGAGTTTACTCCCTATCAGTGATAGAGAA
CGTATGTCGAGTTTACTCCCTATCAGTGATAGAGAACGATGTCGAGTTTACTCCCTATCAGTGATAGAGA
ACGTATGTCGAGTTTACTCCCTATCAGTGATAGAGAACGTATGTCGAGTTTACTCCCTATCAGTGATAGA
GAACGTATGTCGAGTTTATCCCTATCAGTGATAGAGAACGTATGTCGAGTTTACTCCCTATCAGTGATAG
AGAACGTATGTCGATTAGGCGTGTACGGTGGGCGCCTATAAAAGCAGAGCTCGTTTAGTGAACCGTCAGA
TCGCCTGGAGCCAATTCCAACTCTTTTGCCTTATACCTACTTTCCGTACCACTTCCTACCCTCGAAAGGC
CTCTGAGGCCACCATGCCAGAGCCCGCAAAGTCCGCACCCGCCCCGAAGAAGGGCTCCAAGAAGGCGGTC
ACCAAGACCCAGAAGAAGGGCGACAAGAAGCGCAAGAAGAGCCGCAAGGAGAGCTACTCGATATATGTCT
ATAAAGTCCTCAAACAGGTGCACCCCGACACGGGCATCAGCAGAAAAGCAATGGGTATAATGAATAGCTT
TGTCAATGACATCTTCGAGCGCATCGCGGGCGAGGCGTCGCGCCTGGCGCACTACAACAAGCGCAGCACC
ATCACGTCGCGGGAGATCCAGACCGCCGTGCGGCTGCTGCTGCCCGGCGAGCTGGCGAAGCACGCGGTCT
CCGAGGGCACGAAGGCGGTCACCAAGTACACCAGCTCCAAGAAGCTTCACCATCACCATCACCATCGTGA
CCACATGGTCCTTCATGAGTATGTAAATGCTGCTGGGATTACATAGGGCCTGTCAGGCCAAGCTTCCATC
GATAGACATGATAAGATACATTGATGAGTTTGGACAAACCACAACAAGAATGCAGTGAAAAAAATGCTTT
ATTTGTGAAATTTGTGATGCTATTGCTTTATTTGTAACCATTATAAGCTGCAATAAACAAGTTAACAACA
ACAATTGCATTCATTTTATGTTTCAGGTTCAGGGGGAGATGTGGGAGGTTTACGTAGAGGTTTGTCTGGT
CAACCACCGCGGACTCAGTGGTGTACGGTACAAACCACATGTGAGCAAAAGGCCAGCAAAAGGCCAGGAA
CCGTAAAAAGTTTTTGTGTCTCTCACTTCTGAGGCGGAAAGAACCAGCTGGGCCTACTAGCTACTCGGGA
CCCCTTACCGAAACATCGCCGCATTCTGCAGAGGAGTCGAGTGTATGTAAACTTCTGACCCACTGGGAAT
GTGATGAAAGAAATAAAAGCTGAAATGAATCATTCTCTCTACTATTATTCTGATATTTCACATTCTTAAA
ATAAAGTGGTGATCCTAACTGACCTAAGACAGGGAATTTTTACTAGGATTAAATGTCAGGAATTGTGAAA
AAGTGAGTTTAAATGTATTTGGCTAAGGTGTATGTAAACTTCCGACTTCAACTGTATAGGGATCCGCTTC
CTCGCTCACTGACTCGCTGCGCTCGGTCGTTCGGCTGCGGCGAGCGGTATCAGCTCACTCAAAGGCGGTA
ATACGGTTATCCACAGAATCAGGGGATAACGCAGGAAAGAACATGTGAGCAAAAGGCCAGCAAAAGGCCA
GGAACCGTAAAAAGGCCGCGTTGCTGGCGTTTTTCCATAGGCTCCGCCCCCCTGACGAGCATCACAAAAA
TCGACGCTCAAGTCAGAGGTGGCGAAACCCGACAGGACTATAAAGATACCAGGCGTTTCCCCCTGGAAGC
TCCCTCGTGCGCTCTCCTGTTCCGACCCTGCCGCTTACCGGATACCTGTCCGCCTTTCTCCCTTCGGGAA
GCGTGGCGCTTTCTCATAGCTCACGCTGTAGGTATCTCAGTTCGGTGTAGGTCGTTCGCTCCAAGCTGGG
CTGTGTGCACGAACCCCCCGTTCAGCCCGACCGCTGCGCCTTATCCGGTAACTATCGTCTTGAGTCCAAC
CCGGTAAGACACGACTTATCGCCACTGGCAGCAGCCACTGGTAACAGGATTAGCAGAGCGAGGTATGTAG
GCGGTGCTACAGAGTTCTTGAAGTGGTGGCCTAACTACGGCTACACTAGAAGAACAGTATTTGGTATCTG
CGCTCTGCTGAAGCCAGTTACCTTCGGAAAAAGAGTTGGTAGCTCTTGATCCGGCAAACAAACCACCGCT
GGTAGCGGTGGTTTTTTTGTTTGCAAGCAGCAGATTACGCGCAGAAAAAAAGGATCTCAAGAAGATCCTT
TGATCTTTTCTACGGGGTCTGACGCTCAGTGGAACGAAAACTCACGTTAAGGGATTTTGGTCATGAGATT
ATCAAAAAGGATCTTCACCTAGATCCTTTTAAATTAAAAATGAAGTTTTAAATCAATCTAAAGTATATAT
GAGTAAACTTGGTCTGACAGTTACCAATGCTTAATCAGTGAGGCACCTATCTCAGCGATCTGTCTATTTC
GTTCATCCATAGTTGCCTGACTCCCCGTCGTGTAGATAACTACGATACGGGAGGGCTTACCATCTGGCCC
CAGTGCTGCAATGATACCGCGAGACCCACGCTCACCGGCTCCAGATTTATCAGCAATAAACCAGCCAGCC
GGAAGGGCCGAGCGCAGAAGTGGTCCTGCAACTTTATCCGCCTCCATCCAGTCTATTAATTGTTGCCGGG
AAGCTAGAGTAAGTAGTTCGCCAGTTAATAGTTTGCGCAACGTTGTTGCCATTGCTACAGGCATCGTGGT
GTCACGCTCGTCGTTTGGTATGGCTTCATTCAGCTCCGGTTCCCAACGATCAAGGCGAGTTACATGATCC
CCCATGTTGTGCAAAAAAGCGGTTAGCTCCTTCGGTCCTCCGATCGTTGTCAGAAGTAAGTTGGCCGCAG
TGTTATCACTCATGGTTATGGCAGCACTGCATAATTCTCTTACTGTCATGCCATCCGTAAGATGCTTTTC
TGTGACTGGTGAGTACTCAACCAAGTCATTCTGAGAATAGTGTATGCGGCGACCGAGTTGCTCTTGCCCG
GCGTCAATACGGGATAATACCGCGCCACATAGCAGAACTTTAAAAGTGCTCATCATTGGAAAACGTTCTT
CGGGGCGAAAACTCTCAAGGATCTTACCGCTGTTGAGATCCAGTTCGATGTAACCCACTCGTGCACCCAA
CTGATCTTCAGCATCTTTTACTTTCACCAGCGTTTCTGGGTGAGCAAAAACAGGAAGGCAAAATGCCGCA
AAAAAGGGAATAAGGGCGACACGGAAATGTTGAATACTCATACTCTTCCTTTTTCAATATTATTGAAGCA
TTTATCAGGGTTATTGTCTCATGAGCGGATACATATTTGAATGTATTTAGAAAAATAAACAAATAGGGGT
TCCGCGCACATTTCCCCGAAAAGTGCCACCTGATGCGGTGTGAAATACCGCACAGATGCGTAAGGAGAAA
ATACCGCATCAGGAAATTGTAAGCGTTAATATTTTGTTAAAATT
Features (pLannotate 1.2.2; 36 found; start..end, strand, type, name):
    341..720     +  enhancer       CMV enhancer: human cytomegalovirus immediate early enhancer
    721..924     +  promoter       CMV promoter: human cytomegalovirus (CMV) immediate early promoter
    920..953     +  LTR            5' LTR (truncated) (fragment): truncated 5' long terminal repeat (LTR) from HIV-1
    969..987     +  promoter       T7 promoter: promoter for bacteriophage T7 RNA polymerase
   1064..1885    +  CDS            NGFR (fragment): TNR16_HUMAN - Also known as TNFRSF16. Experimental evidence at protein level: Swiss-Prot protein existence level 1. Low affinity receptor which can bind to NGF, BDNF, NTF3, and NTF4. Forms a heterodimeric receptor with SORCS2 that binds the precursor forms of NGF, BDNF and NTF3 with high affinity, and has much lower affinity for mature NGF and BDNF (PubMed:24908487). Plays an important role in differentiation and survival of specific neuronal populations during development (By similarity). Can mediate cell survival as well as cell death of neural cells. Plays a role in the inactivation of RHOA
   1886..1939    +  CDS            T2A: 2A peptide from Thosea asigna virus capsid protein Eukaryotic ribosomes fail to insert a peptide bond between the Gly and Pro residues, yielding separate polypeptides.
   1964..2680    +  CDS            EGFP: EGFP is a basic (constitutively fluorescent) green fluorescent protein published in 1996, derived from Aequorea victoria. It is reported to be a rapidly-maturing weak dimer with moderate acid sensitivity.
   2699..3724    +  CDS            HygR: aminoglycoside phosphotransferase from E. coli; aph(4)-Ia; confers resistance to hygromycin
   3734..3859    +  CDS            ble (fragment): BLE_KLEPN - Experimental evidence at protein level: Swiss-Prot protein existence level 1. Binding protein with a strong affinity to the bleomycin family of antibiotics. Binds to CL990; an antimitotic-antibiotic compound. From Klebsiella pneumoniae.
   3854..3975    +  polyA_signal   SV40 poly(A) signal: SV40 polyadenylation signal
   4050..4362    +  promoter       tight TRE promoter: Tet-responsive promoter PTight, consisting of seven tet operator sequences followed by the minimal CMV promoter
   4441..4818    +  CDS            H2B-I: H2B1_CHICK - Experimental evidence at protein level: Swiss-Prot protein existence level 1. Has broad-spectrum antibacterial activity. May be important in the antimicrobial defenses of chick reproductive system during follicle development in the ovary and egg formation in the oviduct. From Gallus gallus (Chicken).
   4825..4842    +  CDS            6xHis: 6xHis affinity tag
   4843..4890    +  CDS            GFP11: 11th β-strand of superfolder GFP associates with GFP(1-10), consisting of the first 10 β-strands, to reconstitute fluorescent GFP (Cabantous et al., 2005; Kamiyama et al., 2016)
   4969..5050    -  polyA_signal   SV40 poly(A) signal: SV40 polyadenylation signal
   5141..5453    +  promoter       tight TRE promoter: Tet-responsive promoter PTight, consisting of seven tet operator sequences followed by the minimal CMV promoter
   5532..5909    +  CDS            H2B-I: H2B1_CHICK - Experimental evidence at protein level: Swiss-Prot protein existence level 1. Has broad-spectrum antibacterial activity. May be important in the antimicrobial defenses of chick reproductive system during follicle development in the ovary and egg formation in the oviduct. From Gallus gallus (Chicken).
   5916..5933    +  CDS            6xHis: 6xHis affinity tag
   5934..5981    +  CDS            GFP11: 11th β-strand of superfolder GFP associates with GFP(1-10), consisting of the first 10 β-strands, to reconstitute fluorescent GFP (Cabantous et al., 2005; Kamiyama et al., 2016)
   6060..6141    -  polyA_signal   SV40 poly(A) signal: SV40 polyadenylation signal
   6232..6544    +  promoter       tight TRE promoter: Tet-responsive promoter PTight, consisting of seven tet operator sequences followed by the minimal CMV promoter
   6623..7000    +  CDS            H2B-I: H2B1_CHICK - Experimental evidence at protein level: Swiss-Prot protein existence level 1. Has broad-spectrum antibacterial activity. May be important in the antimicrobial defenses of chick reproductive system during follicle development in the ovary and egg formation in the oviduct. From Gallus gallus (Chicken).
   7007..7024    +  CDS            6xHis: 6xHis affinity tag
   7025..7072    +  CDS            GFP11: 11th β-strand of superfolder GFP associates with GFP(1-10), consisting of the first 10 β-strands, to reconstitute fluorescent GFP (Cabantous et al., 2005; Kamiyama et al., 2016)
   7151..7232    -  polyA_signal   SV40 poly(A) signal: SV40 polyadenylation signal
   7323..7635    +  promoter       tight TRE promoter: Tet-responsive promoter PTight, consisting of seven tet operator sequences followed by the minimal CMV promoter
   7714..8091    +  CDS            H2B-I: H2B1_CHICK - Experimental evidence at protein level: Swiss-Prot protein existence level 1. Has broad-spectrum antibacterial activity. May be important in the antimicrobial defenses of chick reproductive system during follicle development in the ovary and egg formation in the oviduct. From Gallus gallus (Chicken).
   8098..8115    +  CDS            6xHis: 6xHis affinity tag
   8116..8163    +  CDS            GFP11: 11th β-strand of superfolder GFP associates with GFP(1-10), consisting of the first 10 β-strands, to reconstitute fluorescent GFP (Cabantous et al., 2005; Kamiyama et al., 2016)
   8242..8323    -  polyA_signal   SV40 poly(A) signal: SV40 polyadenylation signal
   8499..8520    +  promoter       SV40 promoter (fragment): SV40 enhancer and early promoter
   8992..9580    -  rep_origin     ori: high-copy-number ColE1/pMB1/pBR322/pUC origin of replication
   9751..10611   -  CDS            AmpR: β-lactamase; bla; confers resistance to ampicillin, carbenicillin, and related antibiotics
  10612..10716   -  promoter       AmpR promoter: bla
  10743..10793   +  misc_feature   bom (fragment): basis of mobility region from pBR322
  10794..10824   -  rep_origin     M13 ori (fragment): M13 bacteriophage origin of replication; arrow indicates direction of (+) strand synthesis
