[The description below was written by a language model from this plasmid's Addgene catalogue record and pLannotate feature annotations shown in this document.]
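Description:
pHREP-LP-4xH2B is a 10.8 kb mammalian expression plasmid built on the pHREP-LP backbone and designed as a genomic landing pad for a histone replacement system. It is propagated in E. coli as a high-copy plasmid through a ColE1/pUC-type origin with ampicillin selection (AmpR under its own bla promoter). Hygromycin provides selection in the target cells.

The marker unit is driven by the CMV enhancer and immediate early promoter. It encodes an 822 bp fragment of the low-affinity nerve growth factor receptor (LNGFR), followed by a T2A peptide and EGFP fused at its C terminus to the hygromycin resistance gene, and ends in an SV40 poly(A) signal. T2A ribosome skipping separates the two products, so cells carrying the pad display a surface marker suitable for antibody-based sorting and also produce a fluorescent, drug-selectable fusion protein.

Downstream lie four tandem, apparently identical cassettes. Each has a tight TRE (Tet-responsive) promoter driving chicken H2B, tagged at the C terminus with 6xHis and GFP11, followed by an SV40 poly(A) element. According to the catalogue entry, the H2B coding sequence is shRNA-resistant, so the inducible copies can substitute for endogenous H2B during knockdown. TRE activity requires a Tet transactivator, which is not annotated on this plasmid. GFP11 allows detection by complementation with GFP(1-10), and the His tag supports affinity purification.

The record also describes two Bxb1 recombination sites for recombinase-mediated cassette exchange, but the automated feature table does not annotate them, so their positions cannot be stated. Short fragments annotated as HIV-1 LTR, ble, SV40 promoter, bom and M13 ori appear to be backbone remnants.
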