Addgene plasmid #240440: pHREP-LP-4xH2B
Purpose: Landing pad vector with two Bxb1 recombination sites for RMCE and LNGFR + EGFP-HygroR for sorting/selection and 4x inducible expression cassette for shRNA resistant chicken H2B.
Depositing lab: Lienhard Schmitz. Depositing organization: Justus Liebig-Universitaet Giessen. Publication: A novel approach towards a histone replacement system in Tetrapods. Pfisterer M, Pritz A, Parry A, Schmitz ML. PLoS One. 2026 Feb 10;21(2):e0342014. doi: 10.1371/journal.pone.0342014. eCollection 2026. PubMed 41666149.
Backbone
  Vector backbone: pHREP-LP
  Vector type: Mammalian Expression
  Selectable markers: Hygromycin
Growth in bacteria
  Bacterial resistance: Ampicillin, 100 μg/mL
  Growth temperature: 37°C
  Growth strain: DH5alpha
  Copy number: High Copy
Gene/Insert 1
  Gene/Insert name: LNGFR
  Species: Synthetic
  Insert size (bp): 822
Gene/Insert 2
  Gene/Insert name: EGFP
  Insert size (bp): 717
  Tag / fusion protein: Hygromycin Resistance (C terminal on insert)
Gene/Insert 3
  Gene/Insert name: H2B
  Species: G. gallus (chicken)
  Promoter: TRE
  Tag / fusion protein: GFP11 (C terminal on insert); 6xHis (C terminal on insert)
  Cloning method: Unknown
  Sequencing primers: 5′ n/a
Terms and licenses: Academic/Nonprofit Terms; Industry Terms: Not Available to Industry
How to cite: pHREP-LP-4xH2B was a gift from Lienhard Schmitz (Addgene plasmid # 240440 ; http://n2t.net/addgene:240440 ; RRID:Addgene_240440)
